Addgene plasmid #1592: L3785
Purpose: (Empty Backbone)
Depositing lab: Andrew Fire. Depositing organization: Carnegie Institution for Science.
Backbone
  Vector backbone: Unknown
  Backbone size (bp): 6419
  Vector type: Worm Expression
Growth in bacteria
  Bacterial resistance: Ampicillin, 100 μg/mL
  Growth temperature: 37°C
  Growth strain: DH5alpha
  Copy number: Unknown
Gene/Insert
  Gene/Insert name: None
  Tag / fusion protein: myo3-2341, myo3Tsa, T7p, gfpN, IVSR, gfpS65C, IVSS, IVST, gfpC, let8583', decoy
  Cloning method: Restriction Enzyme
Terms and licenses: Academic/Nonprofit Terms; Industry Terms: Not Available to Industry
Depositor comments: See Fire Lab Vector Kit Documentation 1997. Fire Lab Miniprep Number pPD118.20, Ligation number L3785.
How to cite: L3785 was a gift from Andrew Fire (Addgene plasmid # 1592 ; http://n2t.net/addgene:1592 ; RRID:Addgene_1592)
