[The description below was written by a language model from this plasmid's Addgene catalogue record and pLannotate feature annotations shown in this document.]
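Description:
L3785 is a 6,419 bp C. elegans ("worm expression") vector from a laboratory vector kit issued in 1997, catalogued as an empty backbone with no gene insert. The parent backbone is listed as unknown. The annotated bacterial portion is a standard pUC/pBR322-type arrangement: a high-copy ColE1/pMB1-family origin, an ampicillin resistance gene (β-lactamase) with its own promoter, short remnants of rop and the bom mobility region, and a lac promoter/operator segment with a CAP binding site and a lacI fragment. The plasmid is therefore maintained in E. coli under ampicillin selection. No worm selection marker is recorded.

The payload is described only by the depositor's list of modular segments, which reads as an ordered cassette. It begins with a myo-3 upstream region and what appears to be its transcription start segment, followed by a T7 promoter element. Next comes a GFP coding region carrying the S65C chromophore substitution, split into N- and C-terminal parts and interrupted by several synthetic introns (IVS segments). A let-858 3' region and a "decoy" element complete the list. The myo-3 gene encodes a muscle myosin heavy chain, so the design is consistent with driving GFP in body wall muscle. Artificial introns are commonly included in such vectors to improve transgene expression in worms, and the let-858 segment presumably supplies 3' end processing signals.

The automated feature table detects only the T7 promoter fragment (on the reverse strand) and an approximately 860 bp GFP-like region labelled yEGFP by similarity. It leaves the first ~2.4 kb, presumably the myo-3 sequence, unannotated. The record states no specific use beyond that of a backbone. It would plausibly serve as a muscle GFP marker or as a starting point for fusions or promoter swaps.
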