Features (pLannotate 1.2.2; 11 found; start..end, strand, type, name):
   2441..2458    -  promoter       T7 promoter (fragment): promoter for bacteriophage T7 RNA polymerase
   2478..3341    +  CDS            yEGFP: yEGFP is a fluorescent protein published in 1997.
   3830..3865    +  CDS            rop (fragment): Rop protein, which maintains plasmids at low copy number; rop
   3967..4066    +  misc_feature   bom (fragment): basis of mobility region from pBR322
   4164..4268    +  promoter       AmpR promoter: bla
   4269..5129    +  CDS            AmpR: β-lactamase; bla; confers resistance to ampicillin, carbenicillin, and related antibiotics
   5300..5888    +  rep_origin     ori: high-copy-number ColE1/pMB1/pBR322/pUC origin of replication
   6071..6163    +  CDS            lacI (fragment): lac repressor; lacI; The lac repressor binds to the lac operator to inhibit transcription in E. coli. This inhibition can be relieved by adding lactose or isopropyl-β-D-thiogalactopyranoside (IPTG).
   6176..6197    +  protein_bind   CAP binding site: CAP binding activates transcription in the presence of cAMP. E. coli catabolite activator protein
   6212..6242    +  promoter       lac promoter: promoter for the E. coli lac operon
   6250..6266    +  protein_bind   lac operator: The lac repressor binds to the lac operator to inhibit transcription in E. coli. This inhibition can be relieved by adding lactose or isopropyl-β-D-thiogalactopyranoside (IPTG). lac repressor encoded by lacI
>Addgene plasmid #1592 | L3785 | depositor full sequence | sequence record 202 | Author sequence
AAGCTTGGGCTGCAGGTCGGCTATAATAAGTTCTTGAATAAAATAATTTTCCCGACAAAACATGAGTATT
TCTTTCGAAAATAAAAGTGCAGGCTAATTAGAGATTATTCTGTAATTAACTGCATAATTTGTCACGTGCC
ATAGTTTTACATTCCACTACGTCATAGTTCTTAAAATACTAATCTCCTGAAAATAGAAGTAGGTGAAGAA
AGTTTAATTATCAGTTCTAAAATGACAATTGATCTTTGGAATATGTTCTGAAACTACCGATCATTGAACA
GATGCTATTTGAATGATATAGAATTGTATATTTGCAATTTCTGAAACGCGTTCTTAAAGGCACACAGATT
AATTCAAAAGGGTCTGGCCGCAAAAAGGTTTATGGTGGCCGATTTTGAGTTTTGTGTGTGATTGCTTTTT
CACAATCAGTGTTTTCAGGATTATGTGATGAACTAGATCTTCAAGTTTCGTTACATTTCATATGTTTTCG
GAACTCACGAAGTACATATTGGGTATTGTGCTCAAAAAATTCAGCAATCAGCTTCGCTCCGCTGACTTTA
GAACCCAAAAAAATAGTATGGCCAAACTGACTGTGTTACGATCATTTCAATTTTTCAATACATATTTAAG
ATTTCTAAGAGTAAGAAGGTCAAAAACTGTTCTGGAATACATATATATTTTTCAGGTTACAATTAGTCAA
AAAGTGCACTGAAATATACGTTTTAATTTCACGAATAACCCAATTAGTTCAATGTATTTTTGGTCAACCA
ACGTTAAAGTTTGGCTTCCAACCAATTATCATTTCTGATCAACCACAATGTTTTTTCTTTATCTGCAAGT
TAATTTTTTATTTTTATCCAGATGTTTGGCATATTTTTCAATTCTTCACTAGCGCCCACTTCTTGCACTT
CCGGCGCCCTGAATCTAATGCATCTGTTGCAAGAATTGAAAGACCAATCAACACATTGTTTTCTTCACGA
GATACTGAAGAAAATGAATAAAAACAGAGAAAAAGAGCCATGTGATTAGTGACAACTGTTGCTAACAGAT
ACCATAGCTTGGACTTGGTACGTGATGGCAACGTATGGGTCAACAAAAATGATTGCAGAGGGGGTGCAAA
ACAGTCAAGTCGAGAAAATATGAAAAACAGAAAACAAAGAACAGAAAAATGGGTTTGAGAGTCAGTATAA
TTTATAAAAGAAAAATTGTACATAGAAATTAACCATTTTTGTAGAAGAAGTTATTTTTCAAGCATCGTTA
AAAATTATTCAAAGCACCTTATTTCATATTTAATTTTAAACATGGTTAAATGAACAACACGGTGCGCAAT
CAGGAAAACTTGAAATCTGAAACTGTTGTTGTGATCTTCTTCGCAACTGTTCAGATAGCACTAGTGTAAT
GTTAAGAGTGCGCGAATATAATGGAATATAATGGATCACACCTCCTGCCATCAGGTAAACGTCTCTGTTA
TCACATATTTCCAACTATTAAATTTTTACCTTTTACAGTTTTACATTTTTTTGAAAAAAGTAACTTTTTG
TCTTCAAAATCCCTGACGAAAATATCAAATATTTTAATCGAGACTGCAGAGGAACCGATTGATGATTTGG
AAAATCCAGCTTTACCTGTGTAAGAACTGAAAAGTTTCATAACCCTAGGGTATTCCCAGTTACATTCCCC
ACTGGCTAACAATAGCACCCAGTTTTTCATCACCTTTCTTCAAATTTCTCGGCGATTTGTTAAAAACAAA
ATTTGTGTCCCTTCTCTGATATCTCTATGTCTCTAAACACAAGTTCATCGGAAAACGAAGGAGGGTAGGT
GTTGGTTGGGCTCCCGAAGTGAAAATAGAAGAGCAAGAATAGAATATTAGAGAGAGAGTGCAGAGAGGGC
GGGATAGCTCCCGGGATTCCGTTTTCTTCTTCTTTATCTTCAACGATGATGTGTGTGCGTGTTGTATAGA
TTCTGTTGCTCCCCCACAACTCGCTCCGAAGGCTCAATACAATTCAATTGATATTGGAGGAGAGCCTACC
GGAGTGGGAGGATAAGAAGAAACATAAGAAGAAGAAGAAGAAGAAGCATGCTTCTGGTTTTTGATGCTAT
GAAAACGGCACAAAAAGATGATTGAGGTCCCTTTTCAATACCTTCTCTCATCTTTCAAATCCCATTGAAA
CCTAAAACTTCTCACCACGCTTTACCATTGTTCTCCAAAAACTTATAGCAATGTCTATAACTTTTTTATC
TCTGAAAAGCAGTGTTCCATTTTTCTTTTTCCTATTTTATTTCAATTGTTTCTCACATTTCGTTTGGATT
CTTTGCTTGTCAACCAGCTTCTTCTTCCACTTTTACCGTCTAATTTTCAGGGCAGGGAGCCATCAAACCC
ACGACCACTAGATCCATCTAGAGGATCCTATCGATTCGCGGCCGCTGTACACCCGGGTGCCCTATAGTGA
GTCGTATTGGTACCGGTAGAAAAAATGAGTAAAGGAGAAGAACTTTTCACTGGAGTTGTCCCAATTCTTG
TTGAATTAGATGGTGATGTTAATGGGCACAAATTTTCTGTCAGTGGAGAGGGTGAAGGTGATGCAACATA
CGGAAAACTTACCCTTAAATTTATTTGCACTACTGGAAAACTACCTGTTCCATGGGTAAGTTTAAACATA
TATATACTAACTAACCCTGATTATTTAAATTTTCAGCCAACACTTGTCACTACTTTCTGTTATGGTGTTC
AATGCTTCTCGAGATACCCAGATCATATGAAACAGCATGACTTTTTCAAGAGTGCCATGCCCGAAGGTTA
TGTACAGGAAAGAACTATATTTTTCAAAGATGACGGGAACTACAAGACACGTAAGTTTAAACAGTTCGGT
ACTAACTAACCATACATATTTAAATTTTCAGGTGCTGAAGTCAAGTTTGAAGGTGATACCCTTGTTAATA
GAATCGAGTTAAAAGGTATTGATTTTAAAGAAGATGGAAACATTCTTGGACACAAATTGGAATACAACTA
TAACTCACACAATGTATACATCATGGCAGACAAACAAAAGAATGGAATCAAAGTTGTAAGTTTAAACATG
ATTTTACTAACTAACTAATCTGATTTAAATTTTCAGAACTTCAAAATTAGACACAACATTGAAGATGGAA
GCGTTCAACTAGCAGACCATTATCAACAAAATACTCCAATTGGCGATGGCCCTGTCCTTTTACCAGACAA
CCATTACCTGTCCACACAATCTGCCCTTTCGAAAGATCCCAACGAAAAGAGAGACCACATGGTCCTTCTT
GAGTTTGTAACAGCTGCTGGGATTACACATGGCATGGACGAACTATACAAAAGCCCACAAGCTTTGGAAT
TCGCTAGCCGGCCATACAAGTAATCCGGATGATCGACGCCAACGTCGTTGAATTTTCAAATTTTAAATAC
TGAATATTTGTTTTTTTTCCTATTATTTATTTATTCTCTTTGTGTTTTTTTTCTTGCTTTCTAAAAAATT
AATTCAATCCAAATCTAAACATTTTTTTTTCTCTTTCCGTCTCCCAATTCGTATTCCGCTCCTCTCATCT
GAACACAATGTGCAAGTTTATTTATCTTCTCGCTTTCATTTCATTAGGACGTGGGGGGAATTGGTGGAAG
GGGGAAACACACAAAAGGATGATGGAAATGAAATAAGGACACACAATATGCAACAACATTCAATTCAGAA
ATATGGAGGAAGGTTTAAAAGAAAACATAAAAATATATAGAGGAGGAAGGAAAACTAGTAAAAAATAAGC
AAAGAAATTAGGCGAACGATGAGAATTGTCCTCGCTTGGGCCCTTTCGTCTCGCGCGTTTCGGTGATGAC
GGTGAAAACCTCTGACACATGCAGCTCCCGGAGACGGTCACAGCTTGTCTGTAAGCGGATGCCGGGAGCA
GACAAGCCCGTCAGGGCGCGTCAGCGGGTGTTGGCGGGTGTCGGGGCTGGCTTAACTATGCGGCATCAGA
GCAGATTGTACTGAGAGTGCACCATATGCGGTGTGAAATACCGCACAGATGCGTAAGGAGAAAATACCGC
ATCAGGCGGCCTTAAGGGCCTCGTGATACGCCTATTTTTATAGGTTAATGTCATGATAATAATGGTTTCT
TAGACGTCAGGTGGCACTTTTCGGGGAAATGTGCGCGGAACCCCTATTTGTTTATTTTTCTAAATACATT
CAAATATGTATCCGCTCATGAGACAATAACCCTGATAAATGCTTCAATAATATTGAAAAAGGAAGAGTAT
GAGTATTCAACATTTCCGTGTCGCCCTTATTCCCTTTTTTGCGGCATTTTGCCTTCCTGTTTTTGCTCAC
CCAGAAACGCTGGTGAAAGTAAAAGATGCTGAAGATCAGTTGGGTGCACGAGTGGGTTACATCGAACTGG
ATCTCAACAGCGGTAAGATCCTTGAGAGTTTTCGCCCCGAAGAACGTTTTCCAATGATGAGCACTTTTAA
AGTTCTGCTATGTGGCGCGGTATTATCCCGTATTGACGCCGGGCAAGAGCAACTCGGTCGCCGCATACAC
TATTCTCAGAATGACTTGGTTGAGTACTCACCAGTCACAGAAAAGCATCTTACGGATGGCATGACAGTAA
GAGAATTATGCAGTGCTGCCATAACCATGAGTGATAACACTGCGGCCAACTTACTTCTGACAACGATCGG
AGGACCGAAGGAGCTAACCGCTTTTTTGCACAACATGGGGGATCATGTAACTCGCCTTGATCGTTGGGAA
CCGGAGCTGAATGAAGCCATACCAAACGACGAGCGTGACACCACGATGCCTGTAGCAATGGCAACAACGT
TGCGCAAACTATTAACTGGCGAACTACTTACTCTAGCTTCCCGGCAACAATTAATAGACTGGATGGAGGC
GGATAAAGTTGCAGGACCACTTCTGCGCTCGGCCCTTCCGGCTGGCTGGTTTATTGCTGATAAATCTGGA
GCCGGTGAGCGTGGGTCTCGCGGTATCATTGCAGCACTGGGGCCAGATGGTAAGCCCTCCCGTATCGTAG
TTATCTACACGACGGGGAGTCAGGCAACTATGGATGAACGAAATAGACAGATCGCTGAGATAGGTGCCTC
ACTGATTAAGCATTGGTAACTGTCAGACCAAGTTTACTCATATATACTTTAGATTGATTTAAAACTTCAT
TTTTAATTTAAAAGGATCTAGGTGAAGATCCTTTTTGATAATCTCATGACCAAAATCCCTTAACGTGAGT
TTTCGTTCCACTGAGCGTCAGACCCCGTAGAAAAGATCAAAGGATCTTCTTGAGATCCTTTTTTTCTGCG
CGTAATCTGCTGCTTGCAAACAAAAAAACCACCGCTACCAGCGGTGGTTTGTTTGCCGGATCAAGAGCTA
CCAACTCTTTTTCCGAAGGTAACTGGCTTCAGCAGAGCGCAGATACCAAATACTGTCCTTCTAGTGTAGC
CGTAGTTAGGCCACCACTTCAAGAACTCTGTAGCACCGCCTACATACCTCGCTCTGCTAATCCTGTTACC
AGTGGCTGCTGCCAGTGGCGATAAGTCGTGTCTTACCGGGTTGGACTCAAGACGATAGTTACCGGATAAG
GCGCAGCGGTCGGGCTGAACGGGGGGTTCGTGCACACAGCCCAGCTTGGAGCGAACGACCTACACCGAAC
TGAGATACCTACAGCGTGAGCATTGAGAAAGCGCCACGCTTCCCGAAGGGAGAAAGGCGGACAGGTATCC
GGTAAGCGGCAGGGTCGGAACAGGAGAGCGCACGAGGGAGCTTCCAGGGGGAAACGCCTGGTATCTTTAT
AGTCCTGTCGGGTTTCGCCACCTCTGACTTGAGCGTCGATTTTTGTGATGCTCGTCAGGGGGGCGGAGCC
TATGGAAAAACGCCAGCAACGCGGCCTTTTTACGGTTCCTGGCCTTTTGCTGGCCTTTTGCTCACATGTT
CTTTCCTGCGTTATCCCCTGATTCTGTGGATAACCGTATTACCGCCTTTGAGTGAGCTGATACCGCTCGC
CGCAGCCGAACGACCGAGCGCAGCGAGTCAGTGAGCGAGGAAGCGGAAGAGCGCCCAATACGCAAACCGC
CTCTCCCCGCGCGTTGGCCGATTCATTAATGCAGCTGGCACGACAGGTTTCCCGACTGGAAAGCGGGCAG
TGAGCGCAACGCAATTAATGTGAGTTAGCTCACTCATTAGGCACCCCAGGCTTTACACTTTATGCTTCCG
GCTCGTATGTTGTGTGGAATTGTGAGCGGATAACAATTTCACACAGGAAACAGCTATGACCATGATTACG
CCAAGCTGTAAGTTTAAACATGATCTTACTAACTAACTATTCTCATTTAAATTTTCAGAGCTTAAAAATG
GCTGAAATCACTCACAACGATGGATACGCTAACAACTTGGAAATGAAAT
