>Addgene plasmid #1592 | L3785 | addgene partial sequence | sequence record 16729 | 1592_m13reverse
GNCTTACTAACTAACTATTCTCATTTAAATTTTCAGAGCTTAAAAATGGCTGANCTCACTCACAACGATG
GATACGCTAACAACTTGGAAATGAAATAAGCTTGGGCTGCAGGTCGGCTATAATAAGTTCTTGAATAAAA
TAATTTTCCCGACAAAACATGAGTATTTCTTTCGAAAATAAAAGTGCAGGCTAATTAGAGATTATTCTGT
AATTAACTGCATAATTTGTCACGTGCCATAGTTTTACATTCCACTACGTCATAGTTCTTAAAATACTAAT
CTCCTGAAAATAGAAGTAGGTGAAGAAAGTTTAATTATCAGTTCTAAAATGACAATTGATCTTTGGAATA
TGTTCTGAAACTACCGATCATTGAACAGATGCTATTTGAATGATATAGAATTGTATATTTGCAATTTCTG
AAACGCGTTCTTAAAGGCACACAGATTAATTCAAAAGGGTCTGGCCGCAAAAAGGTTTATGGTGGCCGAT
TTTGAGTTTTGTGTGTGATTGCTTTTTCACAATCAGTGTTTTCAGGATTATGTGATGAACTAGATCTTCA
AGTTTCGTTACATTTCATATGTTTTCGGAACTCACGAAGTACATATTGGGTATTGTGCTCAAAAAATTCA
GCAATCAGCTTCGCTCCGCTGACTTTAGAACCCAAAAAAATAGTATGGCCAAACTGACTGTGTTACGATC
ATTTCAATTTTTCAATACATATTTAAGATTTCTAAGAGTAAGAAGGTCAAAAACTGTTCTGGAATACATA
TATATTTTTCAGGTTACAATTAGTCAAAAAGTGCACTGAAATATACGTTTTAATTTCACGAATAACCCAA
TTAGTTCAATGTATTTTTGGTCCACCAACGTTAAAGTTTGGCTTCCAACCAATTATCATTTCTGATCANC
CACATGGTTTTTCCTTATCTGCAGGTTAATTTTTTATTTTTATCCNGATGNTTGGGCATATTTTTCAATN
CTTCACTAGCGCCCACTTCTGGCNCTTCCGGCGCCCTGAATCTAANGCATCNGGTGCCAGAATNGNAAGA
CCATCCACACNTNGNTTCCTCCCNAGATCCNGAGAAATGATAAAACCGAGAAAAGACCCGNGATANGNCA
CGGTGCNANNANCCAANCTGNCTGGTCNGGNGGCNCCNNGGCCACAAAGATGCGAGGGGNCAACCGCCCG
CCGAAATTGAACCNAANNAGACCAAANGGGTGGGGCCNTNNTTNAAAAAATGNCNNAATACCCTTTGGAN
AANANTTTTCCCCCCTAAANTCCNCCCTTCTTTTTTNACCGGTNAAAANCCGCCCCCAAAAAAAAANANG
GGNNCCCCCCCTCNN
